Addgene plasmid #138726: pHIE046 ZF43x12-C mKate2 (TUPV1)
Purpose: mMoClo TUPV, with ZF43x12-C promoter and mKate2 in the MCS
Depositing lab: Joshua Leonard. Depositing organization: Northwestern University. Publication: The COMET toolkit for composing customizable genetic programs in mammalian cells. Donahue PS, Draut JW, Muldoon JJ, Edelstein HI, Bagheri N, Leonard JN. Nat Commun. 2020 Feb 7;11(1):779. doi: 10.1038/s41467-019-14147-5. PubMed 32034124.
Backbone
  Vector backbone: pPD561 TUPV1 CAG
  Vector type: Mammalian Expression, Synthetic Biology
Growth in bacteria
  Bacterial resistance: Ampicillin, 100 μg/mL
  Growth temperature: 37°C
  Growth strain: DH5alpha
  Copy number: High Copy
Gene/Insert
  Gene/Insert name: ZF43x12-Compact
  Species: Synthetic
  Promoter: ZF43x12-Compact
  Cloning method: Restriction Enzyme; 5′ cloning site BglII (destroyed during cloning); 3′ cloning site NheI (not destroyed)
  Sequencing primers: 5′ CGACACGGAAATGTTGAATAC; 3′ TAGAAGGCACAGTCGAGG
Terms and licenses: Academic/Nonprofit Terms; Industry Terms: Not Available to Industry
Depositor comments: Leonard lab plasmid reference number: L1528
How to cite: pHIE046 ZF43x12-C mKate2 (TUPV1) was a gift from Joshua Leonard (Addgene plasmid # 138726 ; http://n2t.net/addgene:138726 ; RRID:Addgene_138726)
