[The description below was written by a language model from this plasmid's Addgene catalogue record and pLannotate feature annotations shown in this document.]
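Description:
pHIE046 ZF43x12-C mKate2 (TUPV1) is a mammalian expression and synthetic biology plasmid of about 5.1 kb, built as a transcription unit position vector (TUPV, position 1) for a mammalian modular cloning (mMoClo) assembly scheme and forming part of the COMET toolkit for composing genetic programs in mammalian cells. It derives from the pPD561 TUPV1 CAG backbone, with the original promoter exchanged by restriction cloning for the synthetic ZF43x12-Compact promoter. In E. coli it replicates from a high-copy ColE1/pUC-type origin and is selected with ampicillin through the AmpR β-lactamase gene and its native promoter. An f1 phage origin is also present.

The payload is a reporter transcription unit. The name ZF43x12-Compact suggests twelve closely spaced binding sites for the ZF43 zinc-finger domain, although the feature table does not annotate these sites individually. It does detect a fragment of a minimal TATA-box promoter just upstream of the coding sequence, consistent with a design that has low basal activity until a cognate zinc-finger transcription factor is supplied. This promoter drives mKate2, a monomeric, rapidly maturing red fluorescent protein, and the transcript is terminated by the bovine growth hormone polyadenylation signal. The plasmid therefore serves as a fluorescent readout of ZF43-based synthetic transcription factor activity, either used directly by transfection or combined with other transcription units in multi-gene assemblies.

The backbone also carries an SV40 early promoter and SV40 poly(A) signal flanking only a short fragment of a bleomycin-resistance gene, so no intact mammalian selection marker is evident. Remnants of the lac promoter/operator region, lacI and a pBluescript-type multiple cloning site are also annotated.
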