Features (pLannotate 1.2.2; 16 found; start..end, strand, type, name):
     70..95      -  misc_feature   MCS (fragment): pBluescript multiple cloning site
    467..895     +  rep_origin     f1 ori (sequence partly withheld): f1 bacteriophage origin of replication; arrow indicates direction of (+) strand synthesis
    900..922     +  promoter       SV40 promoter (fragment): SV40 enhancer and early promoter
    923..1114    +  promoter       SV40 promoter: SV40 early promoter
   1141..1239    +  CDS            ble (fragment): BLE_KLEPN - Experimental evidence at protein level: Swiss-Prot protein existence level 1. Binding protein with a strong affinity to the bleomycin family of antibiotics. Binds to CL990; an antimitotic-antibiotic compound. From Klebsiella pneumoniae.
   1234..1355    +  polyA_signal   SV40 poly(A) signal: SV40 polyadenylation signal
   1428..1444    -  protein_bind   lac operator: The lac repressor binds to the lac operator to inhibit transcription in E. coli. This inhibition can be relieved by adding lactose or isopropyl-β-D-thiogalactopyranoside (IPTG). lac repressor encoded by lacI
   1452..1482    -  promoter       lac promoter: promoter for the E. coli lac operon
   1497..1518    -  protein_bind   CAP binding site: CAP binding activates transcription in the presence of cAMP. E. coli catabolite activator protein
   1531..1623    -  CDS            lacI (fragment): lac repressor; lacI; The lac repressor binds to the lac operator to inhibit transcription in E. coli. This inhibition can be relieved by adding lactose or isopropyl-β-D-thiogalactopyranoside (IPTG).
   1806..2394    -  rep_origin     ori: high-copy-number ColE1/pMB1/pBR322/pUC origin of replication
   2565..3425    -  CDS            AmpR: β-lactamase; bla; confers resistance to ampicillin, carbenicillin, and related antibiotics
   3426..3530    -  promoter       AmpR promoter: bla
   3807..3823    +  promoter       minP (fragment): minimal TATA-box promoter with low basal activity
   3865..4560    +  CDS            mKate2: mKate2 is a basic (constitutively fluorescent) red fluorescent protein published in 2009, derived from Entacmaea quadricolor. It is reported to be a rapidly-maturing monomer with moderate acid sensitivity.
   4614..4725    +  polyA_signal   bGH poly(A) signal: bovine growth hormone polyadenylation signal
>Addgene plasmid #138726 | pHIE046 ZF43x12-C mKate2 (TUPV1) | addgene full sequence | sequence record 317949 | Addgene NGS Result
GGCTGAAAGAGAGATTTAGAATGACAGAATCATAGAACGGCCTGCGTACGGATGGGGCTCTAGCTCTAGA
GCTTGATATCGAATTCCTGCAGCCCCGCTAGAGGGACAGCCCCCCCCCAAAGCCCCCAGGGATGTAATTA
CGTCCCTCCCCCGCTAGGGGGCAGCAGCGAGCCGCCCGGGGCTCCGCTCCGGTCCGGCGCTCCCCCCGCA
TCCCCGAGCCGGCAGCGTGCGGGGACAGCCCGGGCACGGGGAAGGTGGCACGGGATCGCTTTCCTCTGAA
CGCTTCTCGCTGCTCTTTGAGCCTGCAGACACCTGGGGGGATACGGGGAAAAAGCTTTAGGCTGAAAGAG
AGATTTAGAATGACAGAATCATAGAACGGCCTGGGCGCGCCTGGTGGCGAACGATCAACAGACGGGAGAG
GGCAAAAGTCTTCGCTGACAGCGACCGGACTCTAGGGGGTATCCCC
[124 nt withheld, positions 467-590]
C
[91 nt withheld, positions 592-682]
A
[49 nt withheld, positions 684-732]
CCTTTGACGTTGGAGTCCACGTTCTTT
[37 nt withheld, positions 760-796]
ACCCTATCTCGGTCTATTCTTTTGATTTATAAGGGATTTTGCCGATTTCGGCCTATTGGTTAAAAAATGA
GCTGATTTAACAAAAATTTAACGCGAATTAATTCTGTGGAATGTGTGTCAGTTAGGCTCAATTAGTCAGC
AACCATAGTCCCGCCCCTAACTCCGCCCATCCCGCCCCTAACTCCGCCCAGTTCCGCCCATTCTCCGCCC
CATGGCTGACTAATTTTTTTTATTTATGCAGAGGCCGAGGCCGCCTCTGCCTCTGAGCTATTCCAGAAGT
AGTGAGGAGGCTTTTTTGGAGGCCTAGGCTTTTGCAAAAAGCTCCCGGGAGCTTGTATATCCATTTTCGG
AGGTTGGGCTTCGGAATCGTTTTCCGGGACGCCGGCTGGATGATCCTCCAGCGCGGGGATCTCATGCTGG
AGTTCTTCGCCCACCCCAACTTGTTTATTGCAGCTTATAATGGTTACAAATAAAGCAATAGCATCACAAA
TTTCACAAATAAAGCATTTTTTTCACTGCATTCTAGTTGTGGTTTGTCCAAACTCATCAATGTATCTTAT
CATGTCTGTATACCGTCGACCTCTAGCTAGAGCTTGGCGTAATCATGGTCATAGCTGTTTCCTGTGTGAA
ATTGTTATCCGCTCACAATTCCACACAACATACGAGCCGGAAGCATAAAGTGTAAAGCCTGGGGTGCCTA
ATGAGTGAGCTAACTCACATTAATTGCGTTGCGCTCACTGCCCGCTTTCCAGTCGGGAAACCTGTCGTGC
CAGCTGCATTAATGAATCGGCCAACGCGCGGGGAGAGGCGGTTTGCGTATTGGGCGCTCTTCCGCTTCCT
CGCTCACTGACTCGCTGCGCTCGGTCGTTCGGCTGCGGCGAGCGGTATCAGCTCACTCAAAGGCGGTAAT
ACGGTTATCCACAGAATCAGGGGATAACGCAGGAAAGAACATGTGAGCAAAAGGCCAGCAAAAGGCCAGG
AACCGTAAAAAGGCCGCGTTGCTGGCGTTTTTCCATAGGCTCCGCCCCCCTGACGAGCATCACAAAAATC
GACGCTCAAGTCAGAGGTGGCGAAACCCGACAGGACTATAAAGATACCAGGCGTTTCCCCCTGGAAGCTC
CCTCGTGCGCTCTCCTGTTCCGACCCTGCCGCTTACCGGATACCTGTCCGCCTTTCTCCCTTCGGGAAGC
GTGGCGCTTTCTCATAGCTCACGCTGTAGGTATCTCAGTTCGGTGTAGGTCGTTCGCTCCAAGCTGGGCT
GTGTGCACGAACCCCCCGTTCAGCCCGACCGCTGCGCCTTATCCGGTAACTATCGTCTTGAGTCCAACCC
GGTAAGACACGACTTATCGCCACTGGCAGCAGCCACTGGTAACAGGATTAGCAGAGCGAGGTATGTAGGC
GGTGCTACAGAGTTCTTGAAGTGGTGGCCTAACTACGGCTACACTAGAAGAACAGTATTTGGTATCTGCG
CTCTGCTGAAGCCAGTTACCTTCGGAAAAAGAGTTGGTAGCTCTTGATCCGGCAAACAAACCACCGCTGG
TAGCGGTGGTTTTTTTGTTTGCAAGCAGCAGATTACGCGCAGAAAAAAAGGATCTCAAGAAGATCCTTTG
ATCTTTTCTACGGGGTCTGACGCTCAGTGGAACGAAAACTCACGTTAAGGGATTTTGGTCATGAGATTAT
CAAAAAGGATCTTCACCTAGATCCTTTTAAATTAAAAATGAAGTTTTAAATCAATCTAAAGTATATATGA
GTAAACTTGGTCTGACAGTTACCAATGCTTAATCAGTGAGGCACCTATCTCAGCGATCTGTCTATTTCGT
TCATCCATAGTTGCCTGACTCCCCGTCGTGTAGATAACTACGATACGGGAGGGCTTACCATCTGGCCCCA
GTGCTGCAATGATACCGCGAGATCCACGCTCACCGGCTCCAGATTTATCAGCAATAAACCAGCCAGCCGG
AAGGGCCGAGCGCAGAAGTGGTCCTGCAACTTTATCCGCCTCCATCCAGTCTATTAATTGTTGCCGGGAA
GCTAGAGTAAGTAGTTCGCCAGTTAATAGTTTGCGCAACGTTGTTGCCATTGCTACAGGCATCGTGGTGT
CACGCTCGTCGTTTGGTATGGCTTCATTCAGCTCCGGTTCCCAACGATCAAGGCGAGTTACATGATCCCC
CATGTTGTGCAAAAAAGCGGTTAGCTCCTTCGGTCCTCCGATCGTTGTCAGAAGTAAGTTGGCCGCAGTG
TTATCACTCATGGTTATGGCAGCACTGCATAATTCTCTTACTGTCATGCCATCCGTAAGATGCTTTTCTG
TGACTGGTGAGTACTCAACCAAGTCATTCTGAGAATAGTGTATGCGGCGACCGAGTTGCTCTTGCCCGGC
GTCAATACGGGATAATACCGCGCCACATAGCAGAACTTTAAAAGTGCTCATCATTGGAAAACGTTCTTCG
GGGCGAAAACTCTCAAGGATCTTACCGCTGTTGAGATCCAGTTCGATGTAACCCACTCGTGCACCCAACT
GATCTTCAGCATCTTTTACTTTCACCAGCGTTTCTGGGTGAGCAAAAACAGGAAGGCAAAATGCCGCAAA
AAAGGGAATAAGGGCGACACGGAAATGTTGAATACTCATACTCTTCCTTTTTCAATATTATTGAAGCATT
TATCAGGGTTATTGTCTCATGAGCGGATACATATTTGAATGTATTTAGAAAAATAAACAAATAGGGGTTC
CGCGCACATTTCCCCGAAAAGTGCCACCTGACGTCGACGGATCGGGAGATCGAAGACGGTGCCAAGGTCT
TGACAAACGAGTGCTAGTACAAGATCGGAGTGAGGAAAATTAGAGTGAGGACGATCGGAGTGAGGATAAT
TAGAGTGAGGACGATCGGAGTGAGGAAAATTAGAGTGAGGACGATCGGAGTGAGGATAATTAGAGTGAGG
ACGATCGGAGTGAGGAAAATTAGAGTGAGGACGATCGGAGTGAGGATAATTAGAGTGAGGACGATCCCTC
TAGAGGGTATATAATGGGGGCCACTAGTCTACTACCAGAGCTCATCGCTAGCGCCACCATGGTGAGCGAG
CTGATTAAGGAGAACATGCACATGAAGCTGTATATGGAGGGCACCGTGAACAACCACCACTTCAAGTGTA
CCTCCGAGGGCGAAGGCAAGCCCTACGAGGGCACCCAGACCATGAGAATCAAGGCGGTCGAGGGCGGCCC
TCTCCCCTTCGCCTTCGACATCCTGGCTACCAGCTTCATGTACGGCAGCAAAACCTTCATCAACCACACC
CAGGGCATCCCCGACTTCTTTAAGCAGTCCTTCCCCGAGGGCTTCACATGGGAGAGAGTCACCACATACG
AAGATGGGGGCGTGCTGACCGCTACCCAGGACACCAGCCTCCAGGACGGCTGCCTCATCTACAACGTCAA
GATCAGAGGGGTGAACTTCCCATCCAACGGCCCTGTGATGCAGAAGAAAACACTCGGCTGGGAGGCCTCC
ACCGAAACCCTGTACCCCGCTGACGGCGGCCTGGAAGGCAGAGCCGACATGGCCCTGAAGCTCGTGGGCG
GGGGCCACCTGATCTGCAACTTGAAAACCACATACAGATCCAAGAAACCCGCTAAGAACCTCAAGATGCC
CGGCGTCTACTATGTGGACAGGAGACTGGAAAGAATCAAGGAGGCCGACAAAGAAACCTACGTCGAGCAG
CACGAGGTGGCTGTGGCCAGATACTGCGACCTCCCTAGCAAACTGGGGCACAGATGAGCGGCCGCTCGAG
TCTAGAGGGCCCGTTTAAACCCGCTGATCAGCCTCGACTGTGCCTTCTAGTTGCCAGCCATCTGTTGTTT
GCCCCTCCCCCGTGCCTTCCTTGACCCTGGAAGGTGCCACTCCCACTGTCCTTTCCTAATAAAATGAGGA
AATTGCATCGCATTGTCTGAGTAGGTGTCATTCTATTCTGGGGGGTGGGGTGGGGCAGGACAGCAAGGGG
GAGGATTGGGAAGTCAATAGCAGGCATGCTGGGGATGCGGTGGGCTCTATGGCTTCTGAGGCAGGTCGAG
GGTACATGCGCCTTACTCCTTGTGAGCGCATCGCGATAAGCTCTAGAGGGACAGCCCCCCCCCAAAGCCC
CCAGGGATGTAATTACGTCCCTCCCCCGCTAGGGGGCAGCAGCGAGCCGCCCGGGGCTCCGCTCCGGTCC
GGCGCTCCCCCCGCATCCCCGAGCCGGCAGCGTGCGGGGACAGCCCGGGCACGGGGAAGGTGGCACGGGA
TCGCTTTCCTCTGAACGCTTCTCGCTGCTCTTTGAGCCTGCAGACACCTGGGGGGATACGGGGAAAAAGC
TTTA
