>Addgene plasmid #138726 | pHIE046 ZF43x12-C mKate2 (TUPV1) | depositor partial sequence | sequence record 268111 | ZF43x12-Compact promoter
AGATCGGAGTGAGGAAAATTAGAGTGAGGACGATCGGAGTGAGGATAATTAGAGTGAGGACGATCGGAGT
GAGGAAAATTAGAGTGAGGACGATCGGAGTGAGGATAATTAGAGTGAGGACGATCGGAGTGAGGAAAATT
AGAGTGAGGACGATCGGAGTGAGGATAATTAGAGTGAGGACGATCCCTCTAGAGGGTATATAATGGGGGC
CACTAGTCTACTACCAGAGCTCATCGCTAGC
